Addgene plasmid #61362: pcDNA-dCas9-p300 Core (Y1467F)
Purpose: encodes S. pyogenes dCas9 with c-terminal fusion of human p300 HAT core (aa 1048-1664; inavtivating mutation Y1467F) driven by CMV promoter
Depositing lab: Charles Gersbach. Publication: Epigenome editing by a CRISPR-Cas9-based acetyltransferase activates genes from promoters and enhancers. Hilton IB, D'Ippolito AM, Vockley CM, Thakore PI, Crawford GE, Reddy TE, Gersbach CA. Nat Biotechnol. 2015 May;33(5):510-7. doi: 10.1038/nbt.3199. Epub 2015 Apr 6. PubMed 25849900.
Backbone
  Vector backbone: pcDNA3.1
  Backbone manufacturer: Invitrogen; Life Technologies
  Total vector size (bp): 11475
  Vector type: Mammalian Expression, CRISPR, Synthetic Biology
Growth in bacteria
  Bacterial resistance: Ampicillin, 100 μg/mL
  Growth temperature: 37°C
  Growth strain: Stbl3
  Copy number: High Copy
Gene/Insert
  Gene/Insert name: S.pyogenes dCas9 with c-terminal human p300 Core effector fusion (aa 1048-1664 of human p300)
  Species: H. sapiens (human), Synthetic; S. pyogenes
  Insert size (bp): 6138
  Mutation: D10A; H840A in S.pyogenes Cas9; Y1467F mutation in p300 Core
  GenBank ID: WP_010922251.1 NP_001420.2
  Entrez Gene: EP300 (a.k.a. KAT3B, MKHK2, RSTS2, p300)
  Promoter: CMV
  Tag / fusion protein: Flag (N terminal on insert); SV40 NLS (N terminal on insert); SV40 NLS (C terminal on insert); HA (C terminal on insert)
  Cloning method: Restriction Enzyme; 5′ cloning site AscI (not destroyed); 3′ cloning site PmeI (not destroyed)
  Sequencing primers: 5′ CMV F; 3′ Bgh R
Terms and licenses: Academic/Nonprofit Terms; Industry Terms: Not Available to Industry
How to cite: pcDNA-dCas9-p300 Core (Y1467F) was a gift from Charles Gersbach (Addgene plasmid # 61362 ; http://n2t.net/addgene:61362 ; RRID:Addgene_61362)
