[The description below was written by a language model from this plasmid's Addgene catalogue record and pLannotate feature annotations shown in this document.]
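Description:
pcDNA-dCas9-p300 Core (Y1467F) is an 11,475 bp mammalian expression plasmid built on the pcDNA3.1 backbone for CRISPR-based epigenome editing work. It is propagated in E. coli through a high-copy ColE1/pUC-type origin with ampicillin selection (AmpR under its own bla promoter), and it also carries an f1 phage origin. For mammalian cells, the backbone provides an SV40 early promoter driving the neomycin/kanamycin phosphotransferase gene with an SV40 poly(A) signal, which would allow G418 selection. Short annotated fragments such as bom, lac promoter/operator, lacI, ble and a truncated HIV-1 LTR match appear to be backbone remnants or incidental hits rather than functional parts.

The payload is a roughly 6.1 kb fusion open reading frame expressed from the CMV immediate early enhancer/promoter and terminated by the bGH polyadenylation signal; a T7 promoter lies just upstream of the coding region. The protein begins with a 3xFLAG tag and an SV40 NLS, followed by Streptococcus pyogenes dCas9, which carries the D10A and H840A substitutions that abolish nuclease activity while retaining guide RNA-directed DNA binding. Its C terminus is joined to the human p300 (EP300) histone acetyltransferase core, residues 1048-1664, followed according to the record by a second SV40 NLS and an HA tag. In this version the p300 core bears the Y1467F substitution, described as inactivating. The construct therefore most plausibly serves as an acetyltransferase-dead control alongside the active dCas9-p300 Core fusion, helping to separate gene activation at targeted promoters and enhancers that depends on catalytic activity from effects of dCas9 binding alone. No guide RNA cassette is annotated, so guides must be supplied separately.
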