Features (pLannotate 1.2.2; 22 found; start..end, strand, type, name):
     28..80      -  misc_feature   bom (fragment): basis of mobility region from pBR322
    235..614     +  enhancer       CMV enhancer: human cytomegalovirus immediate early enhancer
    615..818     +  promoter       CMV promoter: human cytomegalovirus (CMV) immediate early promoter
    814..847     +  LTR            5' LTR (truncated) (fragment): truncated 5' long terminal repeat (LTR) from HIV-1
    863..881     +  promoter       T7 promoter: promoter for bacteriophage T7 RNA polymerase
    907..972     +  CDS            3xFLAG: three tandem FLAG® epitope tags, followed by an enterokinase cleavage site
   1009..5112    +  CDS            dCas9: catalytically dead mutant of the Cas9 endonuclease from the Streptococcus pyogenes Type II CRISPR/Cas system RNA-guided DNA-binding protein that lacks endonuclease activity due to the D10A mutation in the RuvC catalytic domain and the H840A mutation in the HNH catalytic domain
   5167..7017    +  CDS            p300 core: catalytic histone acetyltransferase core of the human E1A-associated protein p300 (Delvecchio et al., 2013); EP300
   7075..7299    +  polyA_signal   bGH poly(A) signal: bovine growth hormone polyadenylation signal
   7303..7324    +  promoter       SV40 promoter (fragment): SV40 enhancer and early promoter
   7345..7773    +  rep_origin     f1 ori (sequence partly withheld): f1 bacteriophage origin of replication; arrow indicates direction of (+) strand synthesis
   7787..8116    +  promoter       SV40 promoter: SV40 enhancer and early promoter
   8183..8974    +  CDS            neo: KKA2_KLEPN - Also known as kan, nptII. Experimental evidence at protein level: Swiss-Prot protein existence level 1. Resistance to kanamycin, neomycin, paromomycin, ribostamycin, butirosin and gentamicin B. From Klebsiella pneumoniae.
   8998..9156    +  CDS            ble (fragment): BLE_KLEPN - Experimental evidence at protein level: Swiss-Prot protein existence level 1. Binding protein with a strong affinity to the bleomycin family of antibiotics. Binds to CL990; an antimitotic-antibiotic compound. From Klebsiella pneumoniae.
   9151..9272    +  polyA_signal   SV40 poly(A) signal: SV40 polyadenylation signal
   9343..9365    -  protein_bind   lac operator (fragment): The lac repressor binds to the lac operator to inhibit transcription in E. coli. This inhibition can be relieved by adding lactose or isopropyl-β-D-thiogalactopyranoside (IPTG). lac repressor encoded by lacI
   9369..9399    -  promoter       lac promoter: promoter for the E. coli lac operon
   9414..9435    -  protein_bind   CAP binding site: CAP binding activates transcription in the presence of cAMP. E. coli catabolite activator protein
   9448..9540    -  CDS            lacI (fragment): lac repressor; lacI; The lac repressor binds to the lac operator to inhibit transcription in E. coli. This inhibition can be relieved by adding lactose or isopropyl-β-D-thiogalactopyranoside (IPTG).
   9723..10308   -  rep_origin     ori: high-copy-number ColE1/pMB1/pBR322/pUC origin of replication
  10479..11339   -  CDS            AmpR: β-lactamase; bla; confers resistance to ampicillin, carbenicillin, and related antibiotics
  11340..11444   -  promoter       AmpR promoter: bla
>Addgene plasmid #61362 | pcDNA-dCas9-p300 Core (Y1467F) | depositor full sequence | sequence record 99796 | Expected full sequence
GACGGATCGGGAGATCTCCCGATCCCCTATGGTGCACTCTCAGTACAATCTGCTCTGATGCCGCATAGTT
AAGCCAGTATCTGCTCCCTGCTTGTGTGTTGGAGGTCGCTGAGTAGTGCGCGAGCAAAATTTAAGCTACA
ACAAGGCAAGGCTTGACCGACAATTGCATGAAGAATCTGCTTAGGGTTAGGCGTTTTGCGCTGCTTCGCG
ATGTACGGGCCAGATATACGCGTTGACATTGATTATTGACTAGTTATTAATAGTAATCAATTACGGGGTC
ATTAGTTCATAGCCCATATATGGAGTTCCGCGTTACATAACTTACGGTAAATGGCCCGCCTGGCTGACCG
CCCAACGACCCCCGCCCATTGACGTCAATAATGACGTATGTTCCCATAGTAACGCCAATAGGGACTTTCC
ATTGACGTCAATGGGTGGAGTATTTACGGTAAACTGCCCACTTGGCAGTACATCAAGTGTATCATATGCC
AAGTACGCCCCCTATTGACGTCAATGACGGTAAATGGCCCGCCTGGCATTATGCCCAGTACATGACCTTA
TGGGACTTTCCTACTTGGCAGTACATCTACGTATTAGTCATCGCTATTACCATGGTGATGCGGTTTTGGC
AGTACATCAATGGGCGTGGATAGCGGTTTGACTCACGGGGATTTCCAAGTCTCCACCCCATTGACGTCAA
TGGGAGTTTGTTTTGGCACCAAAATCAACGGGACTTTCCAAAATGTCGTAACAACTCCGCCCCATTGACG
CAAATGGGCGGTAGGCGTGTACGGTGGGAGGTCTATATAAGCAGAGCTCTCTGGCTAACTAGAGAACCCA
CTGCTTACTGGCTTATCGAAATTAATACGACTCACTATAGGGAGACCCAAGCTGGCTAGCGCCATGGACT
ACAAAGACCATGACGGTGATTATAAAGATCATGACATCGATTACAAGGATGACGATGACAAGATGGCCCC
CAAGAAGAAGAGGAAGGTGGGCCGCGGAATGGATAAGAAATACTCAATAGGCTTAGCTATCGGCACAAAT
AGCGTCGGATGGGCGGTGATCACTGATGAATATAAGGTTCCGTCTAAAAAGTTCAAGGTTCTGGGAAATA
CAGACCGCCACAGTATCAAAAAAAATCTTATAGGGGCTCTTTTATTTGACAGTGGAGAGACAGCGGAAGC
GACTCGTCTCAAACGGACAGCTCGTAGAAGGTATACACGTCGGAAGAATCGTATTTGTTATCTACAGGAG
ATTTTTTCAAATGAGATGGCGAAAGTAGATGATAGTTTCTTTCATCGACTTGAAGAGTCTTTTTTGGTGG
AAGAAGACAAGAAGCATGAACGTCATCCTATTTTTGGAAATATAGTAGATGAAGTTGCTTATCATGAGAA
ATATCCAACTATCTATCATCTGCGAAAAAAATTGGTAGATTCTACTGATAAAGCGGATTTGCGCTTAATC
TATTTGGCCTTAGCGCATATGATTAAGTTTCGTGGTCATTTTTTGATTGAGGGAGATTTAAATCCTGATA
ATAGTGATGTGGACAAACTATTTATCCAGTTGGTACAAACCTACAATCAATTATTTGAAGAAAACCCTAT
TAACGCAAGTGGAGTAGATGCTAAAGCGATTCTTTCTGCACGATTGAGTAAATCAAGACGATTAGAAAAT
CTCATTGCTCAGCTCCCCGGTGAGAAGAAAAATGGCTTATTTGGGAATCTCATTGCTTTGTCATTGGGTT
TGACCCCTAATTTTAAATCAAATTTTGATTTGGCAGAAGATGCTAAATTACAGCTTTCAAAAGATACTTA
CGATGATGATTTAGATAATTTATTGGCGCAAATTGGAGATCAATATGCTGATTTGTTTTTGGCAGCTAAG
AATTTATCAGATGCTATTTTACTTTCAGATATCCTAAGAGTAAATACTGAAATAACTAAGGCTCCCCTAT
CAGCTTCAATGATTAAACGCTACGATGAACATCATCAAGACTTGACTCTTTTAAAAGCTTTAGTTCGACA
ACAACTTCCAGAAAAGTATAAAGAAATCTTTTTTGATCAATCAAAAAACGGATATGCAGGTTATATTGAT
GGGGGAGCTAGCCAAGAAGAATTTTATAAATTTATCAAACCAATTTTAGAAAAAATGGATGGTACTGAGG
AATTATTGGTGAAACTAAATCGTGAAGATTTGCTGCGCAAGCAACGGACCTTTGACAACGGCTCTATTCC
CCATCAAATTCACTTGGGTGAGCTGCATGCTATTTTGAGAAGACAAGAAGACTTTTATCCATTTTTAAAA
GACAATCGTGAGAAGATTGAAAAAATCTTGACTTTTCGAATTCCTTATTATGTTGGTCCATTGGCGCGTG
GCAATAGTCGTTTTGCATGGATGACTCGGAAGTCTGAAGAAACAATTACCCCATGGAATTTTGAAGAAGT
TGTCGATAAAGGTGCTTCAGCTCAATCATTTATTGAACGCATGACAAACTTTGATAAAAATCTTCCAAAT
GAAAAAGTACTACCAAAACATAGTTTGCTTTATGAGTATTTTACGGTTTATAACGAATTGACAAAGGTCA
AATATGTTACTGAAGGAATGCGAAAACCAGCATTTCTTTCAGGTGAACAGAAGAAAGCCATTGTTGATTT
ACTCTTCAAAACAAATCGAAAAGTAACCGTTAAGCAATTAAAAGAAGATTATTTCAAAAAAATAGAATGT
TTTGATAGTGTTGAAATTTCAGGAGTTGAAGATAGATTTAATGCTTCATTAGGTACCTACCATGATTTGC
TAAAAATTATTAAAGATAAAGATTTTTTGGATAATGAAGAAAATGAAGATATCTTAGAGGATATTGTTTT
AACATTGACCTTATTTGAAGATAGGGAGATGATTGAGGAAAGACTTAAAACATATGCTCACCTCTTTGAT
GATAAGGTGATGAAACAGCTTAAACGTCGCCGTTATACTGGTTGGGGACGTTTGTCTCGAAAATTGATTA
ATGGTATTAGGGATAAGCAATCTGGCAAAACAATATTAGATTTTTTGAAATCAGATGGTTTTGCCAATCG
CAATTTTATGCAGCTGATCCATGATGATAGTTTGACATTTAAAGAAGACATTCAAAAAGCACAAGTGTCT
GGACAAGGCGATAGTTTACATGAACATATTGCAAATTTAGCTGGTAGCCCTGCTATTAAAAAAGGTATTT
TACAGACTGTAAAAGTTGTTGATGAATTGGTCAAAGTAATGGGGCGGCATAAGCCAGAAAATATCGTTAT
TGAAATGGCACGTGAAAATCAGACAACTCAAAAGGGCCAGAAAAATTCGCGAGAGCGTATGAAACGAATC
GAAGAAGGTATCAAAGAATTAGGAAGTCAGATTCTTAAAGAGCATCCTGTTGAAAATACTCAATTGCAAA
ATGAAAAGCTCTATCTCTATTATCTCCAAAATGGAAGAGACATGTATGTGGACCAAGAATTAGATATTAA
TCGTTTAAGTGATTATGATGTCGATGCCATTGTTCCACAAAGTTTCCTTAAAGACGATTCAATAGACAAT
AAGGTCTTAACGCGTTCTGATAAAAATCGTGGTAAATCGGATAACGTTCCAAGTGAAGAAGTAGTCAAAA
AGATGAAAAACTATTGGAGACAACTTCTAAACGCCAAGTTAATCACTCAACGTAAGTTTGATAATTTAAC
GAAAGCTGAACGTGGAGGTTTGAGTGAACTTGATAAAGCTGGTTTTATCAAACGCCAATTGGTTGAAACT
CGCCAAATCACTAAGCATGTGGCACAAATTTTGGATAGTCGCATGAATACTAAATACGATGAAAATGATA
AACTTATTCGAGAGGTTAAAGTGATTACCTTAAAATCTAAATTAGTTTCTGACTTCCGAAAAGATTTCCA
ATTCTATAAAGTACGTGAGATTAACAATTACCATCATGCCCATGATGCGTATCTAAATGCCGTCGTTGGA
ACTGCTTTGATTAAGAAATATCCAAAACTTGAATCGGAGTTTGTCTATGGTGATTATAAAGTTTATGATG
TTCGTAAAATGATTGCTAAGTCTGAGCAAGAAATAGGCAAAGCAACCGCAAAATATTTCTTTTACTCTAA
TATCATGAACTTCTTCAAAACAGAAATTACACTTGCAAATGGAGAGATTCGCAAACGCCCTCTAATCGAA
ACTAATGGGGAAACTGGAGAAATTGTCTGGGATAAAGGGCGAGATTTTGCCACAGTGCGCAAAGTATTGT
CCATGCCCCAAGTCAATATTGTCAAGAAAACAGAAGTACAGACAGGCGGATTCTCCAAGGAGTCAATTTT
ACCAAAAAGAAATTCGGACAAGCTTATTGCTCGTAAAAAAGACTGGGATCCAAAAAAATATGGTGGTTTT
GATAGTCCAACGGTAGCTTATTCAGTCCTAGTGGTTGCTAAGGTGGAAAAAGGGAAATCGAAGAAGTTAA
AATCCGTTAAAGAGTTACTAGGGATCACAATTATGGAAAGAAGTTCCTTTGAAAAAAATCCGATTGACTT
TTTAGAAGCTAAAGGATATAAGGAAGTTAAAAAAGACTTAATCATTAAACTACCTAAATATAGTCTTTTT
GAGTTAGAAAACGGTCGTAAACGGATGCTGGCTAGTGCCGGAGAATTACAAAAAGGAAATGAGCTGGCTC
TGCCAAGCAAATATGTGAATTTTTTATATTTAGCTAGTCATTATGAAAAGTTGAAGGGTAGTCCAGAAGA
TAACGAACAAAAACAATTGTTTGTGGAGCAGCATAAGCATTATTTAGATGAGATTATTGAGCAAATCAGT
GAATTTTCTAAGCGTGTTATTTTAGCAGATGCCAATTTAGATAAAGTTCTTAGTGCATATAACAAACATA
GAGACAAACCAATACGTGAACAAGCAGAAAATATTATTCATTTATTTACGTTGACGAATCTTGGAGCTCC
CGCTGCTTTTAAATATTTTGATACAACAATTGATCGTAAACGATATACGTCTACAAAAGAAGTTTTAGAT
GCCACTCTTATCCATCAATCCATCACTGGTCTTTATGAAACACGCATTGATTTGAGTCAGCTAGGAGGTG
ACCCAATTGCCGGATCCAAGGCTAGCCCGAAAAAGAAACGCAAAGTTGGGCGCGCCATTTTCAAACCAGA
AGAACTACGACAGGCACTGATGCCAACTTTGGAGGCACTTTACCGTCAGGATCCAGAATCCCTTCCCTTT
CGTCAACCTGTGGACCCTCAGCTTTTAGGAATCCCTGATTACTTTGATATTGTGAAGAGCCCCATGGATC
TTTCTACCATTAAGAGGAAGTTAGACACTGGACAGTATCAGGAGCCCTGGCAGTATGTCGATGATATTTG
GCTTATGTTCAATAATGCCTGGTTATATAACCGGAAAACATCACGGGTATACAAATACTGCTCCAAGCTC
TCTGAGGTCTTTGAACAAGAAATTGACCCAGTGATGCAAAGCCTTGGATACTGTTGTGGCAGAAAGTTGG
AGTTCTCTCCACAGACACTGTGTTGCTACGGCAAACAGTTGTGCACAATACCTCGTGATGCCACTTATTA
CAGTTACCAGAACAGGTATCATTTCTGTGAGAAGTGTTTCAATGAGATCCAAGGGGAGAGCGTTTCTTTG
GGGGATGACCCTTCCCAGCCTCAAACTACAATAAATAAAGAACAATTTTCCAAGAGAAAAAATGACACAC
TGGATCCTGAACTGTTTGTTGAATGTACAGAGTGCGGAAGAAAGATGCATCAGATCTGTGTCCTTCACCA
TGAGATCATCTGGCCTGCTGGATTCGTCTGTGATGGCTGTTTAAAGAAAAGTGCACGAACTAGGAAAGAA
AATAAGTTTTCTGCTAAAAGGTTGCCATCTACCAGACTTGGCACCTTTCTAGAGAATCGTGTGAATGACT
TTCTGAGGCGACAGAATCACCCTGAGTCAGGAGAGGTCACTGTTAGAGTAGTTCATGCTTCTGACAAAAC
CGTGGAAGTAAAACCAGGCATGAAAGCAAGGTTTGTGGACAGTGGAGAGATGGCAGAATCCTTTCCATAC
CGAACCAAAGCCCTCTTTGCCTTTGAAGAAATTGATGGTGTTGACCTGTGCTTCTTTGGCATGCATGTTC
AAGAGTATGGCTCTGACTGCCCTCCACCCAACCAGAGGAGAGTATACATATCTTACCTCGATAGTGTTCA
TTTCTTCCGTCCTAAATGCTTGAGGACTGCAGTCTATCATGAAATCCTAATTGGATATTTAGAATATGTC
AAGAAATTAGGTTACACAACAGGGCATATTTGGGCATGTCCACCAAGTGAGGGAGATGATTATATCTTCC
ATTGCCATCCTCCTGACCAGAAGATACCCAAGCCCAAGCGACTGCAGGAATGGTTCAAAAAAATGCTTGA
CAAGGCTGTATCAGAGCGTATTGTCCATGACTACAAGGATATTTTTAAACAAGCTACTGAAGATAGATTA
ACAAGTGCAAAGGAATTGCCTTATTTCGAGGGTGATTTCTGGCCCAATGTTCTGGAAGAAAGCATTAAGG
AACTGGAACAGGAGGAAGAAGAGAGAAAACGAGAGGAAAACACCAGCAATGAAAGCACAGATGTGACCAA
GGGAGACAGCAAAAATGCTAAAAAGAAGAATAATAAGAAAACCAGCAAAAATAAGAGCAGCCTGAGTAGG
GGCAACAAGAAGAAACCCGGGATGCCCAATGTATCTAACGACCTCTCACAGAAACTATATGCCACCATGG
AGAAGCATAAAGAGGTCTTCTTTGTGATCCGCCTCATTGCTGGCCCTGCTGCCAACTCCCTGCCTCCCAT
TGTTGATCCTGATCCTCTCATCCCCTGCGATCTGATGGATGGTCGGGATGCGTTTCTCACGCTGGCAAGG
GACAAGCACCTGGAGTTCTCTTCACTCCGAAGAGCCCAGTGGTCCACCATGTGCATGCTGGTGGAGCTGC
ACACGCAGAGCCAGGACTACCCGTACGACGTTCCGGACTACGCTTCTTGAGTTTAAACCGCTGATCAGCC
TCGACTGTGCCTTCTAGTTGCCAGCCATCTGTTGTTTGCCCCTCCCCCGTGCCTTCCTTGACCCTGGAAG
GTGCCACTCCCACTGTCCTTTCCTAATAAAATGAGGAAATTGCATCGCATTGTCTGAGTAGGTGTCATTC
TATTCTGGGGGGTGGGGTGGGGCAGGACAGCAAGGGGGAGGATTGGGAAGACAATAGCAGGCATGCTGGG
GATGCGGTGGGCTCTATGGCTTCTGAGGCGGAAAGAACCAGCTGGGGCTCTAGGGGGTATCCCC
[124 nt withheld, positions 7345-7468]
C
[91 nt withheld, positions 7470-7560]
A
[49 nt withheld, positions 7562-7610]
CCTTTGACGTTGGAGTCCACGTTCTTT
[37 nt withheld, positions 7638-7674]
ACCCTATCTCGGTCTATTCTTTTGATTTATAAGGGATTTTGCCGATTTCGGCCTATTGGTTAAAAAATGA
GCTGATTTAACAAAAATTTAACGCGAATTAATTCTGTGGAATGTGTGTCAGTTAGGGTGTGGAAAGTCCC
CAGGCTCCCCAGCAGGCAGAAGTATGCAAAGCATGCATCTCAATTAGTCAGCAACCAGGTGTGGAAAGTC
CCCAGGCTCCCCAGCAGGCAGAAGTATGCAAAGCATGCATCTCAATTAGTCAGCAACCATAGTCCCGCCC
CTAACTCCGCCCATCCCGCCCCTAACTCCGCCCAGTTCCGCCCATTCTCCGCCCCATGGCTGACTAATTT
TTTTTATTTATGCAGAGGCCGAGGCCGCCTCTGCCTCTGAGCTATTCCAGAAGTAGTGAGGAGGCTTTTT
TGGAGGCCTAGGCTTTTGCAAAAAGCTCCCGGGAGCTTGTATATCCATTTTCGGATCTGATCAAGAGACA
GGATGAGGATCGTTTCGCATGATTGAACAAGATGGATTGCACGCAGGTTCTCCGGCCGCTTGGGTGGAGA
GGCTATTCGGCTATGACTGGGCACAACAGACAATCGGCTGCTCTGATGCCGCCGTGTTCCGGCTGTCAGC
GCAGGGGCGCCCGGTTCTTTTTGTCAAGACCGACCTGTCCGGTGCCCTGAATGAACTGCAGGACGAGGCA
GCGCGGCTATCGTGGCTGGCCACGACGGGCGTTCCTTGCGCAGCTGTGCTCGACGTTGTCACTGAAGCGG
GAAGGGACTGGCTGCTATTGGGCGAAGTGCCGGGGCAGGATCTCCTGTCATCTCACCTTGCTCCTGCCGA
GAAAGTATCCATCATGGCTGATGCAATGCGGCGGCTGCATACGCTTGATCCGGCTACCTGCCCATTCGAC
CACCAAGCGAAACATCGCATCGAGCGAGCACGTACTCGGATGGAAGCCGGTCTTGTCGATCAGGATGATC
TGGACGAAGAGCATCAGGGGCTCGCGCCAGCCGAACTGTTCGCCAGGCTCAAGGCGCGCATGCCCGACGG
CGAGGATCTCGTCGTGACCCATGGCGATGCCTGCTTGCCGAATATCATGGTGGAAAATGGCCGCTTTTCT
GGATTCATCGACTGTGGCCGGCTGGGTGTGGCGGACCGCTATCAGGACATAGCGTTGGCTACCCGTGATA
TTGCTGAAGAGCTTGGCGGCGAATGGGCTGACCGCTTCCTCGTGCTTTACGGTATCGCCGCTCCCGATTC
GCAGCGCATCGCCTTCTATCGCCTTCTTGACGAGTTCTTCTGAGCGGGACTCTGGGGTTCGAAATGACCG
ACCAAGCGACGCCCAACCTGCCATCACGAGATTTCGATTCCACCGCCGCCTTCTATGAAAGGTTGGGCTT
CGGAATCGTTTTCCGGGACGCCGGCTGGATGATCCTCCAGCGCGGGGATCTCATGCTGGAGTTCTTCGCC
CACCCCAACTTGTTTATTGCAGCTTATAATGGTTACAAATAAAGCAATAGCATCACAAATTTCACAAATA
AAGCATTTTTTTCACTGCATTCTAGTTGTGGTTTGTCCAAACTCATCAATGTATCTTATCATGTCTGTAT
ACCGTCGACCTCTAGCTAGAGCTTGGCGTAATCATGGTCATAGCTGTTTCCTGTGTGAAATTGTTATCCG
CTCACAATTCCACACAACATACGAGCCGGAAGCATAAAGTGTAAAGCCTGGGGTGCCTAATGAGTGAGCT
AACTCACATTAATTGCGTTGCGCTCACTGCCCGCTTTCCAGTCGGGAAACCTGTCGTGCCAGCTGCATTA
ATGAATCGGCCAACGCGCGGGGAGAGGCGGTTTGCGTATTGGGCGCTCTTCCGCTTCCTCGCTCACTGAC
TCGCTGCGCTCGGTCGTTCGGCTGCGGCGAGCGGTATCAGCTCACTCAAAGGCGGTAATACGGTTATCCA
CAGAATCAGGGGATAACGCAGGAAAGAACATGTGAGCAAAAGGCCAGCAAAAGGCCAGGAACCGTAAAAA
GGCCGCGTTGCTGGCGTTTTTCCATAGGCTCCGCCCCCCTGACGAGCATCACAAAAATCGACGCTCAAGT
CAGAGGTGGCGAAACCCGACAGGACTATAAAGATACCAGGCGTTTCCCCCTGGAAGCTCCCTCGTGCGCT
CTCCTGTTCCGACCCTGCCGCTTACCGGATACCTGTCCGCCTTTCTCCCTTCGGGAAGCGTGGCGCTTTC
TCATAGCTCACGCTGTAGGTATCTCAGTTCGGTGTAGGTCGTTCGCTCCAAGCTGGGCTGTGTGCACGAA
CCCCCCGTTCAGCCCGACCGCTGCGCCTTATCCGGTAACTATCGTCTTGAGTCCAACCCGGTAAGACACG
ACTTATCGCCACTGGCAGCAGCCACTGGTAACAGGATTAGCAGAGCGAGGTATGTAGGCGGTGCTACAGA
GTTCTTGAAGTGGTGGCCTAACTACGGCTACACTAGAAGAACAGTATTTGGTATCTGCGCTCTGCTGAAG
CCAGTTACCTTCGGAAAAAGAGTTGGTAGCTCTTGATCCGGCAAACAAACCACCGCTGGTAGCGGTTTTT
TTGTTTGCAAGCAGCAGATTACGCGCAGAAAAAAAGGATCTCAAGAAGATCCTTTGATCTTTTCTACGGG
GTCTGACGCTCAGTGGAACGAAAACTCACGTTAAGGGATTTTGGTCATGAGATTATCAAAAAGGATCTTC
ACCTAGATCCTTTTAAATTAAAAATGAAGTTTTAAATCAATCTAAAGTATATATGAGTAAACTTGGTCTG
ACAGTTACCAATGCTTAATCAGTGAGGCACCTATCTCAGCGATCTGTCTATTTCGTTCATCCATAGTTGC
CTGACTCCCCGTCGTGTAGATAACTACGATACGGGAGGGCTTACCATCTGGCCCCAGTGCTGCAATGATA
CCGCGAGACCCACGCTCACCGGCTCCAGATTTATCAGCAATAAACCAGCCAGCCGGAAGGGCCGAGCGCA
GAAGTGGTCCTGCAACTTTATCCGCCTCCATCCAGTCTATTAATTGTTGCCGGGAAGCTAGAGTAAGTAG
TTCGCCAGTTAATAGTTTGCGCAACGTTGTTGCCATTGCTACAGGCATCGTGGTGTCACGCTCGTCGTTT
GGTATGGCTTCATTCAGCTCCGGTTCCCAACGATCAAGGCGAGTTACATGATCCCCCATGTTGTGCAAAA
AAGCGGTTAGCTCCTTCGGTCCTCCGATCGTTGTCAGAAGTAAGTTGGCCGCAGTGTTATCACTCATGGT
TATGGCAGCACTGCATAATTCTCTTACTGTCATGCCATCCGTAAGATGCTTTTCTGTGACTGGTGAGTAC
TCAACCAAGTCATTCTGAGAATAGTGTATGCGGCGACCGAGTTGCTCTTGCCCGGCGTCAATACGGGATA
ATACCGCGCCACATAGCAGAACTTTAAAAGTGCTCATCATTGGAAAACGTTCTTCGGGGCGAAAACTCTC
AAGGATCTTACCGCTGTTGAGATCCAGTTCGATGTAACCCACTCGTGCACCCAACTGATCTTCAGCATCT
TTTACTTTCACCAGCGTTTCTGGGTGAGCAAAAACAGGAAGGCAAAATGCCGCAAAAAAGGGAATAAGGG
CGACACGGAAATGTTGAATACTCATACTCTTCCTTTTTCAATATTATTGAAGCATTTATCAGGGTTATTG
TCTCATGAGCGGATACATATTTGAATGTATTTAGAAAAATAAACAAATAGGGGTTCCGCGCACATTTCCC
CGAAAAGTGCCACCTGACGTC
