>Addgene plasmid #61362 | pcDNA-dCas9-p300 Core (Y1467F) | depositor partial sequence | sequence record 99795 | p300 Core Effector Fusion (aa 1048-1664 of human p300; mutation Y1467F)
GCTAGGAGGTGACCCAATTGCCGGATCCAAGGCTAGCCCGAAAAAGAAACGCAAAGTTGGGCGCGCCATT
TTCAAACCAGAAGAACTACGACAGGCACTGATGCCAACTTTGGAGGCACTTTACCGTCAGGATCCAGAAT
CCCTTCCCTTTCGTCAACCTGTGGACCCTCAGCTTTTAGGAATCCCTGATTACTTTGATATTGTGAAGAG
CCCCATGGATCTTTCTACCATTAAGAGGAAGTTAGACACTGGACAGTATCAGGAGCCCTGGCAGTATGTC
GATGATATTTGGCTTATGTTCAATAATGCCTGGTTATATAACCGGAAAACATCACGGGTATACAAATACT
GCTCCAAGCTCTCTGAGGTCTTTGAACAAGAAATTGACCCAGTGATGCAAAGCCTTGGATACTGTTGTGG
CAGAAAGTTGGAGTTCTCTCCACAGACACTGTGTTGCTACGGCAAACAGTTGTGCACAATACCTCGTGAT
GCCACTTATTACAGTTACCAGAACAGGTATCATTTCTGTGAGAAGTGTTTCAATGAGATCCAAGGGGAGA
GCGTTTCTTTGGGGGATGACCCTTCCCAGCCTCAAACTACAATAAATAAAGAACAATTTTCCAAGAGAAA
AAATGACACACTGGATCCTGAACTGTTTGTTGAATGTACAGAGTGCGGAAGAAAGATGCATCAGATCTGT
GTCCTTCACCATGAGATCATCTGGCCTGCTGGATTCGTCTGTGATGGCTGTTTAAAGAAAAGTGCACGAA
CTAGGAAAGAAAATAAGTTTTCTGCTAAAAGGTTGCCATCTACCAGACTTGGCACCTTTCTAGAGAATCG
TGTGAATGACTTTCTGAGGCGACAGAATCACCCTGAGTCAGGAGAGGTCACTGTTAGAGTAGTTCATGCT
TCTGACAAAACCGTGGAAGTAAAACCAGGCATGAAAGCAAGGTTTGTGGACAGTGGAGAGATGGCAGAAT
CCTTTCCATACCGAACCAAAGCCCTCTTTGCCTTTGAAGAAATTGATGGTGTTGACCTGTGCTTCTTTGG
CATGCATGTTCAAGAGTATGGCTCTGACTGCCCTCCACCCAACCAGAGGAGAGTATACATATCTTACCTC
GATAGTGTTCATTTCTTCCGTCCTAAATGCTTGAGGACTGCAGTCTATCATGAAATCCTAATTGGATATT
TAGAATATGTCAAGAAATTAGGTTACACAACAGGGCATATTTGGGCATGTCCACCAAGTGAGGGAGATGA
TTATATCTTCCATTGCCATCCTCCTGACCAGAAGATACCCAAGCCCAAGCGACTGCAGGAATGGTTCAAA
AAAATGCTTGACAAGGCTGTATCAGAGCGTATTGTCCATGACTACAAGGATATTTTTAAACAAGCTACTG
AAGATAGATTAACAAGTGCAAAGGAATTGCCTTATTTCGAGGGTGATTTCTGGCCCAATGTTCTGGAAGA
AAGCATTAAGGAACTGGAACAGGAGGAAGAAGAGAGAAAACGAGAGGAAAACACCAGCAATGAAAGCACA
GATGTGACCAAGGGAGACAGCAAAAATGCTAAAAAGAAGAATAATAAGAAAACCAGCAAAAATAAGAGCA
GCCTGAGTAGGGGCAACAAGAAGAAACCCGGGATGCCCAATGTATCTAACGACCTCTCACAGAAACTATA
TGCCACCATGGAGAAGCATAAAGAGGTCTTCTTTGTGATCCGCCTCATTGCTGGCCCTGCTGCCAACTCC
CTGCCTCCCATTGTTGATCCTGATCCTCTCATCCCCTGCGATCTGATGGATGGTCGGGATGCGTTTCTCA
CGCTGGCAAGGGACAAGCACCTGGAGTTCTCTTCACTCCGAAGAGCCCAGTGGTCCACCATGTGCATGCT
GGTGGAGCTGCACACGCAGAGCCAGGACTACCCGTACGACGTTCCGGACTACGCTTCTTGAGTTTAAACC
GCTGATCAGCCTCGACTGTGCCTTCTAGTTGCCAGCCATCTGTTGT
