>Addgene plasmid #61362 | pcDNA-dCas9-p300 Core (Y1467F) | addgene partial sequence | sequence record 108083 | CMV-F 5'-CGCAAATGGGCGGTAGGCGTG-3'
GAGAACCCACTGCTTACTGGCTTATCGAAATTAATACGACTCACTATAGGGAGACCCAAGCTGGCTAGCG
CCATGGACTACAAAGACCATGACGGTGATTATAAAGATCATGACATCGATTACAAGGATGACGATGACAA
GATGGCCCCCAAGAAGAAGAGGAAGGTGGGCCGCGGAATGGATAAGAAATACTCAATAGGCTTAGCTATC
GGCACAAATAGCGTCGGATGGGCGGTGATCACTGATGAATATAAGGTTCCGTCTAAAAAGTTCAAGGTTC
TGGGAAATACAGACCGCCACAGTATCAAAAAAAATCTTATAGGGGCTCTTTTATTTGACAGTGGAGAGAC
AGCGGAAGCGACTCGTCTCAAACGGACAGCTCGTAGAAGGTATACACGTCGGAAGAATCGTATTTGTTAT
CTACAGGAGATTTTTTCAAATGAGATGGCGAAAGTAGATGATAGTTTCTTTCATCGACTTGAAGAGTCTT
TTTTGGTGGAAGAAGACAAGAAGCATGAACGTCATCCTATTTTTGGAAATATAGTAGATGAAGTTGCTTA
TCATGAGAAATATCCAACTATCTATCATCTGCGAAAAAAATTGGTAGATTCTACTGATAAAGCGGATTTG
CGCTTAATCTATTTGGCCTTAGCGCATATGATTAA
