>Addgene plasmid #61362 | pcDNA-dCas9-p300 Core (Y1467F) | addgene partial sequence | sequence record 108084 | BGH-rev 5'-TAGAAGGCACAGTCGAGG-3'
AGAAGCGTAGTCCGGAACGTCGTACGGGTAGTCCTGGCTCTGCGTGTGCAGCTCCACCAGCATGCACATG
GTGGACCACTGGGCTCTTCGGAGTGAAGAGAACTCCAGGTGCTTGTCCCTTGCCAGCGTGAGAAACGCAT
CCCGACCATCCATCAGATCGCAGGGGATGAGAGGATCAGGATCAACAATGGGAGGCAGGGAGTTGGCAGC
AGGGCCAGCAATGAGGCGGATCACAAAGAAGACCTCTTTATGCTTCTCCATGGTGGCATATAGTTTCTGT
GAGAGGTCGTTAGATACATTGGGCATCCCGGGTTTCTTCTTGTTGCCCCTACTCAGGCTGCTCTTATTTT
TGCTGGTTTTCTTATTATTCTTCTTTTTAGCATTTTTGCTGTCTCCCTTGGTCACATCTGTGCTTTCATT
GCTGGTGTTTTCCTCTCGTTTTCTCTCTTCTTCCTCCTGTTCCAGTTCCTTAATGCTTTCTTCCAGAACA
TTGGGCCAGAAATCACCCTCGAAATAAGGCAATTCCTTTGCACTTGTTAATCTATCTTCAGTAGCTTGTT
TAAAAATATCCTTGTAGTCATGGACAATACGCTCTGATACAGCCTTGTCAAGCATTTTTTTGAACCATTC
CTGCAGTCGCTTGGGCTTGGGTATCTTCTGGTCAGGAGGATGGCAATGGAAGATATAATCATC
