>Addgene plasmid #61362 | pcDNA-dCas9-p300 Core (Y1467F) | addgene partial sequence | sequence record 109260 | dCas9-F3 5'-CACGCATTGATTTGAGTCAGC-3'
GTTGGGCGCGCCATTTTCAAACCAGAAGAACTACGACAGGCACTGATGCCAACTTTGGAGGCACTTTACC
GTCAGGATCCAGAATCCCTTCCCTTTCGTCAACCTGTGGACCCTCAGCTTTTAGGAATCCCTGATTACTT
TGATATTGTGAAGAGCCCCATGGATCTTTCTACCATTAAGAGGAAGTTAGACACTGGACAGTATCAGGAG
CCCTGGCAGTATGTCGATGATATTTGGCTTATGTTCAATAATGCCTGGTTATATAACCGGAAAACATCAC
GGGTATACAAATACTGCTCCAAGCTCTCTGAGGTCTTTGAACAAGAAATTGACCCAGTGATGCAAAGCCT
TGGATACTGTTGTGGCAGAAAGTTGGAGTTCTCTCCACAGACACTGTGTTGCTACGGCAAACAGTTGTGC
ACAATACCTCGTGATGCCACTTATTACAGTTACCAGAACAGGTATCATTTCTGTGAGAAGTGTTTCAATG
AGATCCAAGGGGAGAGCGTTTCTTTGGGGGATGACCCTTCCCAGCCTCAAACTACAATAAATAAAGAACA
ATTTTCCAAGAGAAAAAATGACACACTGGATCCTGAACTG
